Addgene plasmid #155061: pLCHKO_TK1_HPRT1_Lb_3
Purpose: Lentiviral plasmid for expressing U6 driven multiplexed hybrid guide (hg)RNA targeting TK1 using SpCas9 and two intergenic sites & HPRT1 using LbCas12a (CHyMErA system)
Depositing lab: Benjamin Blencowe & Jason Moffat. Depositing organization: University of Toronto. Publication: Genetic interaction mapping and exon-resolution functional genomics with a hybrid Cas9-Cas12a platform. Gonatopoulos-Pournatzis T, Aregger M, Brown KR, Farhangmehr S, Braunschweig U, Ward HN, Ha KCH, Weiss A, Billmann M, Durbic T, Myers CL, Blencowe BJ, Moffat J. Nat Biotechnol. 2020 May;38(5):638-648. doi: 10.1038/s41587-020-0437-z. Epub 2020 Mar 16. PubMed 32249828.
Backbone
  Vector backbone: pLCHKO
  Backbone size w/o insert (bp): 7481
  Vector type: Mammalian Expression, Lentiviral, CRISPR
  Selectable markers: Puromycin
Growth in bacteria
  Bacterial resistance: Ampicillin, 100 μg/mL
  Growth temperature: 30°C
  Growth strain: NEB Stable
  Copy number: High Copy
Gene/Insert
  Gene/Insert name: (hg)RNA targeting TK1 using SpCas9 and two intergenic sites & HPRT1 using LbCas12a
  gRNA/shRNA sequence: GCTGTCATAGGCATCGACGAgtttcagagctatgctggaaacagcatagcaagttgaaataaggctagtccgttatcaacttgaaaaagtggcaccgagtcggtgctaatttctactaagtgtagatGAGCCTAACAAACAACCCCACAAtaatttctactaagtgtagatAATGACTGAACAATAACCAGTTCtaatttctactaagtgtagatTAGCCCCCCTTGAGCACACAGAG
  Species: H. sapiens (human)
  Insert size (bp): 238
  Promoter: U6
  Cloning method: Restriction Enzyme; 5′ cloning site BfuAI (destroyed during cloning); 3′ cloning site BfuAI (destroyed during cloning)
  Sequencing primers: 5′ actatcatatgcttaccgtaac
Terms and licenses: Academic/Nonprofit Terms; Industry Terms: Not Available to Industry
Depositor comments: U6-driven hgRNA cassette encoded on anti-sense strand
How to cite: pLCHKO_TK1_HPRT1_Lb_3 was a gift from Benjamin Blencowe & Jason Moffat (Addgene plasmid # 155061 ; http://n2t.net/addgene:155061 ; RRID:Addgene_155061)
