[The description below was written by a language model from this plasmid's Addgene catalogue record and pLannotate feature annotations shown in this document.]
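Description:
pLCHKO_TK1_HPRT1_Lb_3 is a lentiviral CRISPR guide-expression plasmid built on the pLCHKO backbone for use in mammalian (human) cells as part of the CHyMErA system, which combines SpCas9 and LbCas12a. It is propagated in E. coli through a high-copy ColE1/pUC-type origin with ampicillin resistance (AmpR), and it also carries an f1 origin. The annotated short RSF ori, lacI and lacZα fragments appear to be backbone remnants. The viral portion has a third-generation, self-inactivating layout: an RSV promoter drives a truncated HIV-1 5′ LTR, followed by the Ψ packaging signal with partial gag sequence, the RRE for Rev-dependent export of the genomic RNA, a cPPT/CTS element, a WPRE, and a ΔU3 3′ LTR. An SV40 poly(A) signal and SV40 origin lie downstream of the 3′ LTR.

The payload is a 238 bp hybrid guide RNA (hgRNA) cassette transcribed from the human U6 RNA polymerase III promoter. It was cloned into BfuAI sites that were destroyed in the process, and it sits on the antisense strand relative to the viral genome, as both the depositor comment and the feature table indicate. The single transcript contains an SpCas9 spacer against TK1 fused to a Cas9 tracrRNA scaffold, followed by an array of three LbCas12a guides, each preceded by a Cas12a direct repeat. Two of these guides target intergenic sites and one targets HPRT1. In the CHyMErA design, Cas12a processes the transcript at its repeats to release the individual guides. A separate hPGK promoter drives puromycin N-acetyltransferase for selection of transduced cells. The nucleases are not encoded on this plasmid and must be supplied separately. The construct is suited to multiplexed or combinatorial editing of TK1 and HPRT1.
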