Features (pLannotate 1.2.2; 28 found; start..end, strand, type, name):
      1..103     +  rep_origin     RSF ori (fragment): Plasmids containing the RSF 1030 origin of replication can be propagated in E. coli cells that contain additional plasmids with compatible origins.
    105..197     +  CDS            lacI (fragment): lac repressor; lacI; The lac repressor binds to the lac operator to inhibit transcription in E. coli. This inhibition can be relieved by adding lactose or isopropyl-β-D-thiogalactopyranoside (IPTG).
    210..231     +  protein_bind   CAP binding site: CAP binding activates transcription in the presence of cAMP. E. coli catabolite activator protein
    246..276     +  promoter       lac promoter: promoter for the E. coli lac operon
    284..300     +  protein_bind   lac operator: The lac repressor binds to the lac operator to inhibit transcription in E. coli. This inhibition can be relieved by adding lactose or isopropyl-β-D-thiogalactopyranoside (IPTG). lac repressor encoded by lacI
    345..363     +  promoter       T3 promoter: promoter for bacteriophage T3 RNA polymerase
    391..617     +  promoter       RSV promoter: Rous sarcoma virus enhancer/promoter
    618..798     +  LTR            5' LTR (truncated): truncated 5' long terminal repeat (LTR) from HIV-1
    845..970     +  misc_feature   HIV-1 Ψ: packaging signal of human immunodeficiency virus type 1
    954..1317    +  CDS            HIV-1 gag (fragment): gag protein from human immunodeficiency virus 1; gag
   1463..1696    +  misc_feature   RRE: The Rev response element (RRE) of HIV-1 allows for Rev-dependent mRNA export from the nucleus to the cytoplasm.
   2073..2099    +  CDS            Rev (fragment): human immunodeficiency virus 1 (HIV-1) Rev protein; rev; enhances nuclear export of unspliced and incompletely spliced viral mRNAs
   2249..2316    -  misc_RNA       tracrRNA (fragment): trans-activating CRISPR RNA for the Streptococcus pyogenes CRISPR/Cas9 system
   2364..2604    -  promoter       U6 promoter: RNA polymerase III promoter for human U6 snRNA
   2646..2763    +  misc_feature   cPPT/CTS: central polypurine tract and central termination sequence of HIV-1
   2822..3322    +  promoter       hPGK promoter: human phosphoglycerate kinase 1 promoter
   3344..3943    +  CDS            PuroR (fragment): puromycin N-acetyltransferase; pac from Streptomyces; confers resistance to puromycin
   3959..4547    +  misc_feature   WPRE: woodchuck hepatitis virus posttranscriptional regulatory element
   4598..4617    +  misc_feature   cPPT/CTS (fragment): central polypurine tract and central termination sequence of HIV-1
   4619..4852    +  LTR            3' LTR (ΔU3): self-inactivating 3' long terminal repeat (LTR) from HIV-1
   4930..5051    +  polyA_signal   SV40 poly(A) signal: SV40 polyadenylation signal
   5091..5226    +  rep_origin     SV40 ori: SV40 origin of replication
   5247..5265    -  promoter       T7 promoter: promoter for bacteriophage T7 RNA polymerase
   5273..5428    +  CDS            lacZα (fragment): LacZα fragment of β-galactosidase; lacZ fragment
   5433..5861    +  rep_origin     f1 ori (sequence partly withheld): f1 bacteriophage origin of replication; arrow indicates direction of (+) strand synthesis
   5914..6018    +  promoter       AmpR promoter: bla
   6019..6879    +  CDS            AmpR: β-lactamase; bla; confers resistance to ampicillin, carbenicillin, and related antibiotics
   7050..7638    +  rep_origin     ori: high-copy-number ColE1/pMB1/pBR322/pUC origin of replication
>Addgene plasmid #155061 | pLCHKO_TK1_HPRT1_Lb_3 | addgene full sequence | sequence record 308580 | Addgene NGS Result
CCTGATTCTGTGGATAACCGTATTACCGCCTTTGAGTGAGCTGATACCGCTCGCCGCAGCCGAACGACCG
AGCGCAGCGAGTCAGTGAGCGAGGAAGCGGAAGAGCGCCCAATACGCAAACCGCCTCTCCCCGCGCGTTG
GCCGATTCATTAATGCAGCTGGCACGACAGGTTTCCCGACTGGAAAGCGGGCAGTGAGCGCAACGCAATT
AATGTGAGTTAGCTCACTCATTAGGCACCCCAGGCTTTACACTTTATGCTTCCGGCTCGTATGTTGTGTG
GAATTGTGAGCGGATAACAATTTCACACAGGAAACAGCTATGACCATGATTACGCCAAGCGCGCAATTAA
CCCTCACTAAAGGGAACAAAAGCTGGAGCTGCAAGCTTAATGTAGTCTTATGCAATACTCTTGTAGTCTT
GCAACATGGTAACGATGAGTTAGCAACATGCCTTACAAGGAGAGAAAAAGCACCGTGCATGCCGATTGGT
GGAAGTAAGGTGGTACGATCGTGCCTTATTAGGAAGGCAACAGACGGGTCTGACATGGATTGGACGAACC
ACTGAATTGCCGCATTGCAGAGATATTGTATTTAAGTGCCTAGCTCGATACATAAACGGGTCTCTCTGGT
TAGACCAGATCTGAGCCTGGGAGCTCTCTGGCTAACTAGGGAACCCACTGCTTAAGCCTCAATAAAGCTT
GCCTTGAGTGCTTCAAGTAGTGTGTGCCCGTCTGTTGTGTGACTCTGGTAACTAGAGATCCCTCAGACCC
TTTTAGTCAGTGTGGAAAATCTCTAGCAGTGGCGCCCGAACAGGGACTTGAAAGCGAAAGGGAAACCAGA
GGAGCTCTCTCGACGCAGGACTCGGCTTGCTGAAGCGCGCACGGCAAGAGGCGAGGGGCGGCGACTGGTG
AGTACGCCAAAAATTTTGACTAGCGGAGGCTAGAAGGAGAGAGATGGGTGCGAGAGCGTCAGTATTAAGC
GGGGGAGAATTAGATCGCGATGGGAAAAAATTCGGTTAAGGCCAGGGGGAAAGAAAAAATATAAATTAAA
ACATATAGTATGGGCAAGCAGGGAGCTAGAACGATTCGCAGTTAATCCTGGCCTGTTAGAAACATCAGAA
GGCTGTAGACAAATACTGGGACAGCTACAACCATCCCTTCAGACAGGATCAGAAGAACTTAGATCATTAT
ATAATACAGTAGCAACCCTCTATTGTGTGCATCAAAGGATAGAGATAAAAGACACCAAGGAAGCTTTAGA
CAAGATAGAGGAAGAGCAAAACAAAAGTAAGACCACCGCACAGCAAGCGGCCGCTGATCTTCAGACCTGG
AGGAGGAGATATGAGGGACAATTGGAGAAGTGAATTATATAAATATAAAGTAGTAAAAATTGAACCATTA
GGAGTAGCACCCACCAAGGCAAAGAGAAGAGTGGTGCAGAGAGAAAAAAGAGCAGTGGGAATAGGAGCTT
TGTTCCTTGGGTTCTTGGGAGCAGCAGGAAGCACTATGGGCGCAGCGTCAATGACGCTGACGGTACAGGC
CAGACAATTATTGTCTGGTATAGTGCAGCAGCAGAACAATTTGCTGAGGGCTATTGAGGCGCAACAGCAT
CTGTTGCAACTCACAGTCTGGGGCATCAAGCAGCTCCAGGCAAGAATCCTGGCTGTGGAAAGATACCTAA
AGGATCAACAGCTCCTGGGGATTTGGGGTTGCTCTGGAAAACTCATTTGCACCACTGCTGTGCCTTGGAA
TGCTAGTTGGAGTAATAAATCTCTGGAACAGATTTGGAATCACACGACCTGGATGGAGTGGGACAGAGAA
ATTAACAATTACACAAGCTTAATACACTCCTTAATTGAAGAATCGCAAAACCAGCAAGAAAAGAATGAAC
AAGAATTATTGGAATTAGATAAATGGGCAAGTTTGTGGAATTGGTTTAACATAACAAATTGGCTGTGGTA
TATAAAATTATTCATAATGATAGTAGGAGGCTTGGTAGGTTTAAGAATAGTTTTTGCTGTACTTTCTATA
GTGAATAGAGTTAGGCAGGGATATTCACCATTATCGTTTCAGACCCACCTCCCAACCCCGAGGGGACCCA
GAGAATTCAAAAAAAACTCTGTGTGCTCAAGGGGGGCTAATCTACACTTAGTAGAAATTAGAACTGGTTA
TTGTTCAGTCATTATCTACACTTAGTAGAAATTATTGTGGGGTTGTTTGTTAGGCTCATCTACACTTAGT
AGAAATTAGCACCGACTCGGTGCCACTTTTTCAAGTTGATAACGGACTAGCCTTATTTCAACTTGCTATG
CTGTTTCCAGCATAGCTCTGAAACTCGTCGATGCCTATGACAGCCGGTACCTCGTCCTTTCCACAAGATA
TATAAAGCCAAGAAATCGAAATACTTTCAAGTTACGGTAAGCATATGATAGTCCATTTTAAAACATAATT
TTAAAACTGCAAACTACCCAAGAAATTATTACTTTCTACGTCACGTATTTTGTACTAATATCTTTGTGTT
TACAGTCAAATTAATTCTAATTATCTCTCTAACAGCCTTGTATCGTATATGCAAATATGAAGGAATCATG
GGAAATAGGCCCTCGAATTCTAGATCTTGAGACAAATGGCAGTATTCATCCACAATTTTAAAAGAAAAGG
GGGGATTGGGGGGTACAGTGCAGGGGAAAGAATAGTAGACATAATAGCAACAGACATACAAACTAAAGAA
TTACAAAAACAAATTACAAAAATTCAAAATTTTCGGGTTTATTACAGGGACAGCAGAGATCCACTTTGGC
GCCGGCTCGAGGGGGCCCGGGTTGCGCCTTTTCCAAGGCAGCCCTGGGTTTGCGCAGGGACGCGGCTGCT
CTGGGCGTGGTTCCGGGAAACGCAGCGGCGCCGACCCTGGGTCTCGCACATTCTTCACGTCCGTTCGCAG
CGTCACCCGGATCTTCGCCGCTACCCTTGTGGGCCCCCCGGCGACGCTTCCTGCTCCGCCCCTAAGTCGG
GAAGGTTCCTTGCGGTTCGCGGCGTGCCGGACGTGACAAACGGAAGCCGCAGCTCACACTAGTACCCTCG
CAGACGGACAGCGCCAGGGAGCAATGGCAGCGCGCCGACCGCGATGGGCTGTGGCCAATAGCGGCTGCTC
AGCAGGGCGCGCCGAGAGCAGCGGCCGGGAAGGGGCGGTGCGGGAGGCGGGGTGTGGGGCGGTAGTGTGG
GCCCTGTTCCTGCCCGCGCGGTGTTCCGCATTCTGCAAGCCTCCGGAGCGCACGTCGGCAGTCGGCTCCC
TCGTTGACCGAATCACCGACCTCTCTCCCCAGGGGGATCCACCGGAGCTTACCATGACCGAGTACAAGCC
CACGGTGCGCCTCGCCACCCGCGACGACGTCCCCAGGGCCGTACGCACCCTCGCCGCCGCGTTCGCCGAC
TACCCCGCCACGCGCCACACCGTCGATCCGGACCGCCACATCGAGCGGGTCACCGAGCTGCAAGAACTCT
TCCTCACGCGCGTCGGGCTCGACATCGGCAAGGTGTGGGTCGCGGACGACGGCGCCGCCGTGGCGGTCTG
GACCACGCCGGAGAGCGTCGAAGCGGGGGCGGTGTTCGCCGAGATCGGCCCGCGCATGGCCGAGTTGAGC
GGTTCCCGGCTGGCCGCGCAGCAACAGATGGAAGGCCTCCTGGCGCCGCACCGGCCCAAGGAGCCCGCGT
GGTTCCTGGCCACCGTCGGTGTTTCGCCCGACCACCAGGGCAAGGGTCTGGGCAGCGCCGTCGTGCTCCC
CGGAGTGGAGGCGGCCGAGCGCGCCGGGGTGCCCGCCTTCCTGGAGACCTCCGCGCCCCGCAACCTCCCC
TTCTACGAGCGGCTCGGCTTCACCGTCACCGCCGACGTCGAGGTGCCCGAAGGACCGCGCACCTGGTGCA
TGACCCGCAAGCCCGGTGCCTGAACGCGTTAAGTCGACAATCAACCTCTGGATTACAAAATTTGTGAAAG
ATTGACTGGTATTCTTAACTATGTTGCTCCTTTTACGCTATGTGGATACGCTGCTTTAATGCCTTTGTAT
CATGCTATTGCTTCCCGTATGGCTTTCATTTTCTCCTCCTTGTATAAATCCTGGTTGCTGTCTCTTTATG
AGGAGTTGTGGCCCGTTGTCAGGCAACGTGGCGTGGTGTGCACTGTGTTTGCTGACGCAACCCCCACTGG
TTGGGGCATTGCCACCACCTGTCAGCTCCTTTCCGGGACTTTCGCTTTCCCCCTCCCTATTGCCACGGCG
GAACTCATCGCCGCCTGCCTTGCCCGCTGCTGGACAGGGGCTCGGCTGTTGGGCACTGACAATTCCGTGG
TGTTGTCGGGGAAATCATCGTCCTTTCCTTGGCTGCTCGCCTGTGTTGCCACCTGGATTCTGCGCGGGAC
GTCCTTCTGCTACGTCCCTTCGGCCCTCAATCCAGCGGACCTTCCTTCCCGCGGCCTGCTGCCGGCTCTG
CGGCCTCTTCCGCGTCTTCGCCTTCGCCCTCAGACGAGTCGGATCTCCCTTTGGGCCGCCTCCCCGCGTC
GACTTTAAGACCAATGACTTACAAGGCAGCTGTAGATCTTAGCCACTTTTTAAAAGAAAAGGGGGGACTG
GAAGGGCTAATTCACTCCCAACGAAGACAAGATCTGCTTTTTGCTTGTACTGGGTCTCTCTGGTTAGACC
AGATCTGAGCCTGGGAGCTCTCTGGCTAACTAGGGAACCCACTGCTTAAGCCTCAATAAAGCTTGCCTTG
AGTGCTTCAAGTAGTGTGTGCCCGTCTGTTGTGTGACTCTGGTAACTAGAGATCCCTCAGACCCTTTTAG
TCAGTGTGGAAAATCTCTAGCAGTACGTATAGTAGTTCATGTCATCTTATTATTCAGTATTTATAACTTG
CAAAGAAATGAATATCAGAGAGTGAGAGGAACTTGTTTATTGCAGCTTATAATGGTTACAAATAAAGCAA
TAGCATCACAAATTTCACAAATAAAGCATTTTTTTCACTGCATTCTAGTTGTGGTTTGTCCAAACTCATC
AATGTATCTTATCATGTCTGGCTCTAGCTATCCCGCCCCTAACTCCGCCCATCCCGCCCCTAACTCCGCC
CAGTTCCGCCCATTCTCCGCCCCATGGCTGACTAATTTTTTTTATTTATGCAGAGGCCGAGGCCGCCTCG
GCCTCTGAGCTATTCCAGAAGTAGTGAGGAGGCTTTTTTGGAGGCCTAGGGACGTACCCAATTCGCCCTA
TAGTGAGTCGTATTACGCGCGCTCACTGGCCGTCGTTTTACAACGTCGTGACTGGGAAAACCCTGGCGTT
ACCCAACTTAATCGCCTTGCAGCACATCCCCCTTTCGCCAGCTGGCGTAATAGCGAAGAGGCCCGCACCG
ATCGCCCTTCCCAACAGTTGCGCAGCCTGAATGGCGAATGGG
[124 nt withheld, positions 5433-5556]
C
[91 nt withheld, positions 5558-5648]
A
[49 nt withheld, positions 5650-5698]
CCTTTGACGTTGGAGTCCACGTTCTTT
[37 nt withheld, positions 5726-5762]
ACCCTATCTCGGTCTATTCTTTTGATTTATAAGGGATTTTGCCGATTTCGGCCTATTGGTTAAAAAATGA
GCTGATTTAACAAAAATTTAACGCGAATTTTAACAAAATATTAACGCTTACAATTTAGGTGGCACTTTTC
GGGGAAATGTGCGCGGAACCCCTATTTGTTTATTTTTCTAAATACATTCAAATATGTATCCGCTCATGAG
ACAATAACCCTGATAAATGCTTCAATAATATTGAAAAAGGAAGAGTATGAGTATTCAACATTTCCGTGTC
GCCCTTATTCCCTTTTTTGCGGCATTTTGCCTTCCTGTTTTTGCTCACCCAGAAACGCTGGTGAAAGTAA
AAGATGCTGAAGATCAGTTGGGTGCACGAGTGGGTTACATCGAACTGGATCTCAACAGCGGTAAGATCCT
TGAGAGTTTTCGCCCCGAAGAACGTTTTCCAATGATGAGCACTTTTAAAGTTCTGCTATGTGGCGCGGTA
TTATCCCGTATTGACGCCGGGCAAGAGCAACTCGGTCGCCGCATACACTATTCTCAGAATGACTTGGTTG
AGTACTCACCAGTCACAGAAAAGCATCTTACGGATGGCATGACAGTAAGAGAATTATGCAGTGCTGCCAT
AACCATGAGTGATAACACTGCGGCCAACTTACTTCTGACAACGATCGGAGGACCGAAGGAGCTAACCGCT
TTTTTGCACAACATGGGGGATCATGTAACTCGCCTTGATCGTTGGGAACCGGAGCTGAATGAAGCCATAC
CAAACGACGAGCGTGACACCACGATGCCTGTAGCAATGGCAACAACGTTGCGCAAACTATTAACTGGCGA
ACTACTTACTCTAGCTTCCCGGCAACAATTAATAGACTGGATGGAGGCGGATAAAGTTGCAGGACCACTT
CTGCGCTCGGCCCTTCCGGCTGGCTGGTTTATTGCTGATAAATCTGGAGCCGGTGAGCGTGGGTCTCGCG
GTATCATTGCAGCACTGGGGCCAGATGGTAAGCCCTCCCGTATCGTAGTTATCTACACGACGGGGAGTCA
GGCAACTATGGATGAACGAAATAGACAGATCGCTGAGATAGGTGCCTCACTGATTAAGCATTGGTAACTG
TCAGACCAAGTTTACTCATATATACTTTAGATTGATTTAAAACTTCATTTTTAATTTAAAAGGATCTAGG
TGAAGATCCTTTTTGATAATCTCATGACCAAAATCCCTTAACGTGAGTTTTCGTTCCACTGAGCGTCAGA
CCCCGTAGAAAAGATCAAAGGATCTTCTTGAGATCCTTTTTTTCTGCGCGTAATCTGCTGCTTGCAAACA
AAAAAACCACCGCTACCAGCGGTGGTTTGTTTGCCGGATCAAGAGCTACCAACTCTTTTTCCGAAGGTAA
CTGGCTTCAGCAGAGCGCAGATACCAAATACTGTTCTTCTAGTGTAGCCGTAGTTAGGCCACCACTTCAA
GAACTCTGTAGCACCGCCTACATACCTCGCTCTGCTAATCCTGTTACCAGTGGCTGCTGCCAGTGGCGAT
AAGTCGTGTCTTACCGGGTTGGACTCAAGACGATAGTTACCGGATAAGGCGCAGCGGTCGGGCTGAACGG
GGGGTTCGTGCACACAGCCCAGCTTGGAGCGAACGACCTACACCGAACTGAGATACCTACAGCGTGAGCT
ATGAGAAAGCGCCACGCTTCCCGAAGGGAGAAAGGCGGACAGGTATCCGGTAAGCGGCAGGGTCGGAACA
GGAGAGCGCACGAGGGAGCTTCCAGGGGGAAACGCCTGGTATCTTTATAGTCCTGTCGGGTTTCGCCACC
TCTGACTTGAGCGTCGATTTTTGTGATGCTCGTCAGGGGGGCGGAGCCTATGGAAAAACGCCAGCAACGC
GGCCTTTTTACGGTTCCTGGCCTTTTGCTGGCCTTTTGCTCACATGTTCTTTCCTGCGTTATCC
